Addgene plasmid #51176: pET21a-IcaR-e
Depositing lab: Christopher Voigt. Depositing organization: University of California, San Francisco (UCSF). Publication: Genomic mining of prokaryotic repressors for orthogonal logic gates. Stanton BC, Nielsen AA, Tamsir A, Clancy K, Peterson T, Voigt CA. Nat Chem Biol. 2013 Dec 8. doi: 10.1038/nchembio.1411. PubMed 24316737.
Backbone
  Vector backbone: pET21a
  Vector type: Bacterial Expression, Synthetic Biology
Growth in bacteria
  Bacterial resistance: Ampicillin, 100 μg/mL
  Growth temperature: 37°C
  Growth strain: DH10B
  Copy number: High Copy
Gene/Insert
  Gene/Insert name: IcaR
  Species: Staphylococcus epidermidis
  Insert size (bp): 558
  Promoter: T7
  Tag / fusion protein: 6x-his (N terminal on backbone)
  Cloning method: Unknown
  Sequencing primers: 5′ T7 short
Terms and licenses: Academic/Nonprofit Terms; Industry Terms: Not Available to Industry
Depositor comments: UCSF Case No. SF11-016-2; U.S. Patent Application 13/489,205. GeneArt inserted the synthesized fragment into a pET21a vector.
How to cite: pET21a-IcaR-e was a gift from Christopher Voigt (Addgene plasmid # 51176 ; http://n2t.net/addgene:51176 ; RRID:Addgene_51176)
