[The description below was written by a language model from this plasmid's Addgene catalogue record and pLannotate feature annotations shown in this document.]
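Description:
pET21a-IcaR-e is a bacterial expression plasmid of about 6.0 kb built on the pET21a backbone. It carries a synthesized coding sequence for IcaR from Staphylococcus epidermidis, the repressor of the icaADBC operon required for biofilm production. It is maintained in E. coli through a ColE1/pMB1-type origin and selected with ampicillin via the bla β-lactamase gene. The catalogue lists it as high copy, although the annotation also shows the rop gene and bom region inherited from pBR322, which normally moderate copy number. An f1 origin is present as well, along with residual tetracycline-resistance gene fragments that are backbone remnants rather than functional markers.

The roughly 558 bp IcaR open reading frame sits downstream of a T7 promoter with an adjacent lac operator and the strong T7 gene 10 ribosome binding site, and is followed by the T7 terminator. The plasmid-borne lacI supplies lac repressor. Transcription therefore depends on a host that provides T7 RNA polymerase and can be induced with IPTG. The record describes an N-terminal 6x-His tag. The feature table shows a short histidine-tag-like match just upstream of icaR, and also a His-tag fragment downstream of it that corresponds to the backbone's C-terminal tag position. Whether that downstream tag is translated in frame with IcaR cannot be determined from the annotation.

The plasmid is classed as a synthetic biology reagent and comes from work that mined prokaryotic repressors to build orthogonal genetic logic gates. The design is consistent with overexpression and affinity purification of the repressor, though the record does not state the specific use.
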