Features (pLannotate 1.2.2; 20 found; start..end, strand, type, name):
     12..467     +  rep_origin     f1 ori (sequence partly withheld): f1 bacteriophage origin of replication; arrow indicates direction of (+) strand synthesis
    494..598     +  promoter       AmpR promoter: bla
    599..1459    +  CDS            AmpR: β-lactamase; bla; confers resistance to ampicillin, carbenicillin, and related antibiotics
   1630..2218    +  rep_origin     ori: high-copy-number ColE1/pMB1/pBR322/pUC origin of replication
   2404..2546    -  misc_feature   bom: basis of mobility region from pBR322
   2648..2839    -  CDS            rop: Rop protein, which maintains plasmids at low copy number; rop
   2856..3236    +  CDS            YPB1_ECOLX: Protein predicted: Swiss-Prot protein existence level 4. From Escherichia coli.
   3308..3599    -  CDS            TcR (fragment): tetracycline efflux protein; tet; confers resistance to tetracycline
   3614..3635    -  protein_bind   CAP binding site: CAP binding activates transcription in the presence of cAMP. E. coli catabolite activator protein
   3648..4730    -  CDS            lacI: lac repressor; lacI; The lac repressor binds to the lac operator to inhibit transcription in E. coli. This inhibition can be relieved by adding lactose or isopropyl-β-D-thiogalactopyranoside (IPTG).
   4731..4808    -  promoter       lacI promoter: lacI
   4816..5095    -  CDS            TcR (fragment): tetracycline efflux protein; tet; confers resistance to tetracycline
   5117..5135    +  promoter       T7 promoter: promoter for bacteriophage T7 RNA polymerase
   5136..5160    +  protein_bind   lac operator: The lac repressor binds to the lac operator to inhibit transcription in E. coli. This inhibition can be relieved by adding lactose or isopropyl-β-D-thiogalactopyranoside (IPTG). lac repressor encoded by lacI
   5174..5196    +  RBS            RBS: efficient ribosome binding site from bacteriophage T7 gene 10 (Olins and Rangwala, 1989)
   5215..5231    +  CDS            capTEV™ (fragment): composite tag for in vivo biotinylation, TEV protease cleavage, and 6xHis tagging
   5269..5823    +  CDS            icaR: ICAR_STAEQ - Experimental evidence at protein level: Swiss-Prot protein existence level 1. Represses transcription of the icaADBC operon necessary for biofilm production. From Staphylococcus epidermidis (strain ATCC 35984 / RP62A).
   5854..5871    +  CDS            9xHis (fragment): 9xHis affinity tag
   5881..5930    +  CDS            SET1 (fragment): solubility-enhancement tag derived from T7 phage gene 10B
   5938..5985    +  terminator     T7 terminator: transcription terminator for bacteriophage T7 RNA polymerase
>Addgene plasmid #51176 | pET21a-IcaR-e | depositor full sequence | sequence record 77545 | Full Sequence
TGGCGAATGGG
[124 nt withheld, positions 12-135]
C
[91 nt withheld, positions 137-227]
A
[49 nt withheld, positions 229-277]
CCTTTGACGTTGGAGTCCACGTTCTTT
[37 nt withheld, positions 305-341]
ACCCTATCTCGGTCTATTCTTTTGATTTATAAGGGATTTTGCCGATTTCGGCCTATTGGTTAAAAAATGA
GCTGATTTAACAAAAATTTAACGCGAATTTTAACAAAATATTAACGTTTACAATTTCAGGTGGCACTTTT
CGGGGAAATGTGCGCGGAACCCCTATTTGTTTATTTTTCTAAATACATTCAAATATGTATCCGCTCATGA
GACAATAACCCTGATAAATGCTTCAATAATATTGAAAAAGGAAGAGTATGAGTATTCAACATTTCCGTGT
CGCCCTTATTCCCTTTTTTGCGGCATTTTGCCTTCCTGTTTTTGCTCACCCAGAAACGCTGGTGAAAGTA
AAAGATGCTGAAGATCAGTTGGGTGCACGAGTGGGTTACATCGAACTGGATCTCAACAGCGGTAAGATCC
TTGAGAGTTTTCGCCCCGAAGAACGTTTTCCAATGATGAGCACTTTTAAAGTTCTGCTATGTGGCGCGGT
ATTATCCCGTATTGACGCCGGGCAAGAGCAACTCGGTCGCCGCATACACTATTCTCAGAATGACTTGGTT
GAGTACTCACCAGTCACAGAAAAGCATCTTACGGATGGCATGACAGTAAGAGAATTATGCAGTGCTGCCA
TAACCATGAGTGATAACACTGCGGCCAACTTACTTCTGACAACGATCGGAGGACCGAAGGAGCTAACCGC
TTTTTTGCACAACATGGGGGATCATGTAACTCGCCTTGATCGTTGGGAACCGGAGCTGAATGAAGCCATA
CCAAACGACGAGCGTGACACCACGATGCCTGCAGCAATGGCAACAACGTTGCGCAAACTATTAACTGGCG
AACTACTTACTCTAGCTTCCCGGCAACAATTAATAGACTGGATGGAGGCGGATAAAGTTGCAGGACCACT
TCTGCGCTCGGCCCTTCCGGCTGGCTGGTTTATTGCTGATAAATCTGGAGCCGGTGAGCGTGGGTCTCGC
GGTATCATTGCAGCACTGGGGCCAGATGGTAAGCCCTCCCGTATCGTAGTTATCTACACGACGGGGAGTC
AGGCAACTATGGATGAACGAAATAGACAGATCGCTGAGATAGGTGCCTCACTGATTAAGCATTGGTAACT
GTCAGACCAAGTTTACTCATATATACTTTAGATTGATTTAAAACTTCATTTTTAATTTAAAAGGATCTAG
GTGAAGATCCTTTTTGATAATCTCATGACCAAAATCCCTTAACGTGAGTTTTCGTTCCACTGAGCGTCAG
ACCCCGTAGAAAAGATCAAAGGATCTTCTTGAGATCCTTTTTTTCTGCGCGTAATCTGCTGCTTGCAAAC
AAAAAAACCACCGCTACCAGCGGTGGTTTGTTTGCCGGATCAAGAGCTACCAACTCTTTTTCCGAAGGTA
ACTGGCTTCAGCAGAGCGCAGATACCAAATACTGTCCTTCTAGTGTAGCCGTAGTTAGGCCACCACTTCA
AGAACTCTGTAGCACCGCCTACATACCTCGCTCTGCTAATCCTGTTACCAGTGGCTGCTGCCAGTGGCGA
TAAGTCGTGTCTTACCGGGTTGGACTCAAGACGATAGTTACCGGATAAGGCGCAGCGGTCGGGCTGAACG
GGGGGTTCGTGCACACAGCCCAGCTTGGAGCGAACGACCTACACCGAACTGAGATACCTACAGCGTGAGC
TATGAGAAAGCGCCACGCTTCCCGAAGGGAGAAAGGCGGACAGGTATCCGGTAAGCGGCAGGGTCGGAAC
AGGAGAGCGCACGAGGGAGCTTCCAGGGGGAAACGCCTGGTATCTTTATAGTCCTGTCGGGTTTCGCCAC
CTCTGACTTGAGCGTCGATTTTTGTGATGCTCGTCAGGGGGGCGGAGCCTATGGAAAAACGCCAGCAACG
CGGCCTTTTTACGGTTCCTGGCCTTTTGCTGGCCTTTTGCTCACATGTTCTTTCCTGCGTTATCCCCTGA
TTCTGTGGATAACCGTATTACCGCCTTTGAGTGAGCTGATACCGCTCGCCGCAGCCGAACGACCGAGCGC
AGCGAGTCAGTGAGCGAGGAAGCGGAAGAGCGCCTGATGCGGTATTTTCTCCTTACGCATCTGTGCGGTA
TTTCACACCGCATATATGGTGCACTCTCAGTACAATCTGCTCTGATGCCGCATAGTTAAGCCAGTATACA
CTCCGCTATCGCTACGTGACTGGGTCATGGCTGCGCCCCGACACCCGCCAACACCCGCTGACGCGCCCTG
ACGGGCTTGTCTGCTCCCGGCATCCGCTTACAGACAAGCTGTGACCGTCTCCGGGAGCTGCATGTGTCAG
AGGTTTTCACCGTCATCACCGAAACGCGCGAGGCAGCTGCGGTAAAGCTCATCAGCGTGGTCGTGAAGCG
ATTCACAGATGTCTGCCTGTTCATCCGCGTCCAGCTCGTTGAGTTTCTCCAGAAGCGTTAATGTCTGGCT
TCTGATAAAGCGGGCCATGTTAAGGGCGGTTTTTTCCTGTTTGGTCACTGATGCCTCCGTGTAAGGGGGA
TTTCTGTTCATGGGGGTAATGATACCGATGAAACGAGAGAGGATGCTCACGATACGGGTTACTGATGATG
AACATGCCCGGTTACTGGAACGTTGTGAGGGTAAACAACTGGCGGTATGGATGCGGCGGGACCAGAGAAA
AATCACTCAGGGTCAATGCCAGCGCTTCGTTAATACAGATGTAGGTGTTCCACAGGGTAGCCAGCAGCAT
CCTGCGATGCAGATCCGGAACATAATGGTGCAGGGCGCTGACTTCCGCGTTTCCAGACTTTACGAAACAC
GGAAACCGAAGACCATTCATGTTGTTGCTCAGGTCGCAGACGTTTTGCAGCAGCAGTCGCTTCACGTTCG
CTCGCGTATCGGTGATTCATTCTGCTAACCAGTAAGGCAACCCCGCCAGCCTAGCCGGGTCCTCAACGAC
AGGAGCACGATCATGCGCACCCGTGGGGCCGCCATGCCGGCGATAATGGCCTGCTTCTCGCCGAAACGTT
TGGTGGCGGGACCAGTGACGAAGGCTTGAGCGAGGGCGTGCAAGATTCCGAATACCGCAAGCGACAGGCC
GATCATCGTCGCGCTCCAGCGAAAGCGGTCCTCGCCGAAAATGACCCAGAGCGCTGCCGGCACCTGTCCT
ACGAGTTGCATGATAAAGAAGACAGTCATAAGTGCGGCGACGATAGTCATGCCCCGCGCCCACCGGAAGG
AGCTGACTGGGTTGAAGGCTCTCAAGGGCATCGGTCGAGATCCCGGTGCCTAATGAGTGAGCTAACTTAC
ATTAATTGCGTTGCGCTCACTGCCCGCTTTCCAGTCGGGAAACCTGTCGTGCCAGCTGCATTAATGAATC
GGCCAACGCGCGGGGAGAGGCGGTTTGCGTATTGGGCGCCAGGGTGGTTTTTCTTTTCACCAGTGAGACG
GGCAACAGCTGATTGCCCTTCACCGCCTGGCCCTGAGAGAGTTGCAGCAAGCGGTCCACGCTGGTTTGCC
CCAGCAGGCGAAAATCCTGTTTGATGGTGGTTAACGGCGGGATATAACATGAGCTGTCTTCGGTATCGTC
GTATCCCACTACCGAGATATCCGCACCAACGCGCAGCCCGGACTCGGTAATGGCGCGCATTGCGCCCAGC
GCCATCTGATCGTTGGCAACCAGCATCGCAGTGGGAACGATGCCCTCATTCAGCATTTGCATGGTTTGTT
GAAAACCGGACATGGCACTCCAGTCGCCTTCCCGTTCCGCTATCGGCTGAATTTGATTGCGAGTGAGATA
TTTATGCCAGCCAGCCAGACGCAGACGCGCCGAGACAGAACTTAATGGGCCCGCTAACAGCGCGATTTGC
TGGTGACCCAATGCGACCAGATGCTCCACGCCCAGTCGCGTACCGTCTTCATGGGAGAAAATAATACTGT
TGATGGGTGTCTGGTCAGAGACATCAAGAAATAACGCCGGAACATTAGTGCAGGCAGCTTCCACAGCAAT
GGCATCCTGGTCATCCAGCGGATAGTTAATGATCAGCCCACTGACGCGTTGCGCGAGAAGATTGTGCACC
GCCGCTTTACAGGCTTCGACGCCGCTTCGTTCTACCATCGACACCACCACGCTGGCACCCAGTTGATCGG
CGCGAGATTTAATCGCCGCGACAATTTGCGACGGCGCGTGCAGGGCCAGACTGGAGGTGGCAACGCCAAT
CAGCAACGACTGTTTGCCCGCCAGTTGTTGTGCCACGCGGTTGGGAATGTAATTCAGCTCCGCCATCGCC
GCTTCCACTTTTTCCCGCGTTTTCGCAGAAACGTGGCTGGCCTGGTTCACCACGCGGGAAACGGTCTGAT
AAGAGACACCGGCATACTCTGCGACATCGTATAACGTTACTGGTTTCACATTCACCACCCTGAATTGACT
CTCTTCCGGGCGCTATCATGCCATACCGCGAAAGGTTTTGCGCCATTCGATGGTGTCCGGGATCTCGACG
CTCTCCCTTATGCGACTCCTGCATTAGGAAGCAGCCCAGTAGTAGGTTGAGGCCGTTGAGCACCGCCGCC
GCAAGGAATGGTGCATGCAAGGAGATGGCGCCCAACAGTCCCCCGGCCACGGGGCCTGCCACCATACCCA
CGCCGAAACAAGCGCTCATGAGCCCGAAGTGGCGAGCCCGATCTTCCCCATCGGTGATGTCGGCGATATA
GGCGCCAGCAACCGCACCTGTGGCGCCGGTGATGCCGGCCACGATGCGTCCGGCGTAGAGGATCGAGATC
TCGATCCCGCGAAATTAATACGACTCACTATAGGGGAATTGTGAGCGGATAACAATTCCCCTCTAGAATA
ATTTTGTTTAACTTTAAGAAGGAGATATACCATGGGCAGCAGCCATCATCATCATCATCACAGCAGCGGC
CTGGAAGTTCTGTTCCAGGGGCCCCATATGAAAGACAAAATTATCGATAACGCCATCACCCTGTTTAGCG
AAAAAGGTTATGACGGCACCACCCTGGATGATATTAGCAAAAGCGTGAACATCAAAAAAGCCAGCCTGTA
TTATCACTACGATAACAAAGAAGAGATCTACCGTAAAAGCGTGGAAAACTGCTTCAACTACTTTATCGAT
TTTCTGCTGCGCAACCACGATGATAACTATAGCATTGATGGCCTGTATCAGTTCCTGTTCAAATTTATCT
TCGATGTGGATGAGCGCTATATCAAACTGTATGTTCAGCTGAGCAGCGCACCGGAAGCACTGAATAGCGA
AATTAAACATCATCTGCAAGAGATTAACACCACGCTGCATGATGAACTGATCAAATATTACGATCCGACC
CATATTGCCCTGAACAAAGAAGATTTCATCAACCTGATCCTGCTGTTTCTGGAAACCTGGTATTTTCGTG
CCAGCTTTAGCCAGAAATTTGGTGTTATCGAGGATAGCAAAAACCGCTTTAAAGATCAGGTTTATAGCCT
GCTGAACGTGTTCCTGAAGAAATAAGGATCCAAGCTTGCGGCCGCACTCGAGCACCACCACCACCACCAC
TGAGATCCGGCTGCTAACAAAGCCCGAAAGGAAGCTGAGTTGGCTGCTGCCACCGCTGAGCAATAACTAG
CATAACCCCTTGGGGCCTCTAAACGGGTCTTGAGGGGTTTTTTGCTGAAAGGAGGAACTATATCCGGAT
