>Addgene plasmid #51176 | pET21a-IcaR-e | depositor partial sequence | sequence record 77546 | repressor ORF
ATGAAAGACAAAATTATCGATAACGCCATCACCCTGTTTAGCGAAAAAGGTTATGACGGCACCACCCTGG
ATGATATTAGCAAAAGCGTGAACATCAAAAAAGCCAGCCTGTATTATCACTACGATAACAAAGAAGAGAT
CTACCGTAAAAGCGTGGAAAACTGCTTCAACTACTTTATCGATTTTCTGCTGCGCAACCACGATGATAAC
TATAGCATTGATGGCCTGTATCAGTTCCTGTTCAAATTTATCTTCGATGTGGATGAGCGCTATATCAAAC
TGTATGTTCAGCTGAGCAGCGCACCGGAAGCACTGAATAGCGAAATTAAACATCATCTGCAAGAGATTAA
CACCACGCTGCATGATGAACTGATCAAATATTACGATCCGACCCATATTGCCCTGAACAAAGAAGATTTC
ATCAACCTGATCCTGCTGTTTCTGGAAACCTGGTATTTTCGTGCCAGCTTTAGCCAGAAATTTGGTGTTA
TCGAGGATAGCAAAAACCGCTTTAAAGATCAGGTTTATAGCCTGCTGAACGTGTTCCTGAAGAAATAA
