>Addgene plasmid #51176 | pET21a-IcaR-e | addgene partial sequence | sequence record 80178 | pBRrevBam 5'-GGTGATGTCGGCGATATAGG-3'
GCCGGCCACGATGCGTCCGGCGTAGAGGATCGAGATCTCGATCCCGCGAAATTAATACGACTCACTATAG
GGGAATTGTGAGCGGATAACAATTCCCCTCTAGAAATAATTTTGTTTAACTTTAAGAAGGAGATATACCA
TGGGCAGCAGCCATCATCATCATCATCACAGCAGCGGCCTGGAAGTTCTGTTCCAGGGGCCCCATATGAA
AGACAAAATTATCGATAACGCCATCACCCTGTTTAGCGAAAAAGGTTATGACGGCACCACCCTGGATGAT
ATTAGCAAAAGCGTGAACATCAAAAAAGCCAGCCTGTATTATCACTACGATAACAAAGAAGAGATCTACC
GTAAAAGCGTGGAAAACTGCTTCAACTACTTTATCGATTTTCTGCTGCGCAACCACGATGATAACTATAG
CATTGATGGCCTGTATCAGTTCCTGTTCAAATTTATCTTCGATGTGGATGAGCGCTATATCAAACTGTAT
GTTCAGCTGAGCAGCGCACCGGAAGCACTGAATAGCGAAATTAAACATCATCTGCAAGAGATTAACACCA
CGCTGCATGATGAACTGATCAAATATTACGATCCGACCCATATTGCCCTGAACAAAGAAGATTTCATCAA
CCTGATCCTGCTGTTTCTGGAAACCTGGTATTTTCGTGCCAGCTTTAGCCAGAAATTTGGTGTTATCGAG
GATAGCAAAAACCGCTTTAAAGATCAGGTTTATAGCCTGCTGAACGTGTTCCTGAAGAAATAAGGATCCA
AGCTTGCGGCCGCACTCGAGCACCACCACCACCACCACTGAGATCCGGCTGCTAACAAAGCCCGAAAGGA
A
